Addgene plasmid #105251: YIplac211-APL2-iGFPx6
Purpose: Plasmid for pop-in/pop-out replacement of Apl2 with Apl2-iGFPx6.
Depositing lab: Benjamin Glick. Depositing organization: University of Chicago. Publication: Budding Yeast Has a Minimal Endomembrane System. Day KJ, Casler JC, Glick BS. Dev Cell. 2018 Jan 8;44(1):56-72.e4. doi: 10.1016/j.devcel.2017.12.014. Epub 2018 Jan 8. PubMed 29316441.
Backbone
  Vector backbone: YIplac211
  Backbone size w/o insert (bp): 3797
  Total vector size (bp): 9714
  Vector type: Yeast Expression
  Selectable markers: URA3
Growth in bacteria
  Bacterial resistance: Ampicillin, 100 μg/mL
  Growth temperature: 37°C
  Growth strain: DH5alpha
  Copy number: Unknown
Gene/Insert
  Gene/Insert name: APL2 portion
  Species: S. cerevisiae (budding yeast)
  Entrez Gene: APL2 (a.k.a. YKL135C)
  Tag / fusion protein: iGFPx6 (C terminal on insert)
  Cloning method: Restriction Enzyme; 5′ cloning site SphI (not destroyed); 3′ cloning site KpnI (not destroyed)
  Sequencing primers: 5′ M13 REVERSE; 3′ M13 FORWARD
Terms and licenses: Academic/Nonprofit Terms; Industry Terms: Not Available to Industry
How to cite: YIplac211-APL2-iGFPx6 was a gift from Benjamin Glick (Addgene plasmid # 105251 ; http://n2t.net/addgene:105251 ; RRID:Addgene_105251)
