[The description below was written by a language model from this plasmid's Addgene catalogue record and pLannotate feature annotations shown in this document.]
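Description:
YIplac211-APL2-iGFPx6 is a yeast integrating plasmid built on the YIplac211 backbone, designed to replace the chromosomal APL2 gene of Saccharomyces cerevisiae with a version tagged at its C terminus with six tandem GFP copies. It carries no annotated yeast replication origin, consistent with an integrating vector that persists in yeast only after recombining into the genome. In E. coli it is propagated through a high-copy ColE1/pUC-type origin and selected with ampicillin via the bla gene. Remnants of the pUC lac region (lacI fragment, lac promoter and operator, lacZα fragment) flank the cloning site. The total size is about 9.7 kb. The depositor and sequencing-derived records carry the same 21 annotated features and differ by only five nucleotides in length.

The insert, cloned between SphI and KpnI, consists of a portion of the APL2 coding sequence followed by six consecutive GFP repeats, each annotated as GFP (S65T) and separated by short linkers. APL2 encodes the beta-adaptin subunit of the AP-1 clathrin adaptor complex. Downstream lies genomic sequence that includes a fragment of the CMC1 gene on the opposite strand, presumably providing the 3' homology. No yeast promoter is annotated upstream of the APL2 fragment, which fits a design in which the fusion is expressed from the native locus after integration.

URA3, with its own promoter, permits selection for integration ("pop-in") on medium lacking uracil. Counterselection with 5-fluoroorotic acid then recovers cells that have excised the vector by a second recombination ("pop-out"), leaving a marker-free tagged allele. The multimeric tag would be expected to give a brighter signal for fluorescence imaging of AP-1 in studies of the yeast endomembrane system.
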