Features (pLannotate 1.2.2; 21 found; start..end, strand, type, name):
      1..93      +  CDS            lacI (fragment): lac repressor; lacI; The lac repressor binds to the lac operator to inhibit transcription in E. coli. This inhibition can be relieved by adding lactose or isopropyl-β-D-thiogalactopyranoside (IPTG).
    106..127     +  protein_bind   CAP binding site: CAP binding activates transcription in the presence of cAMP. E. coli catabolite activator protein
    142..172     +  promoter       lac promoter: promoter for the E. coli lac operon
    180..196     +  protein_bind   lac operator: The lac repressor binds to the lac operator to inhibit transcription in E. coli. This inhibition can be relieved by adding lactose or isopropyl-β-D-thiogalactopyranoside (IPTG). lac repressor encoded by lacI
    233..261     -  misc_feature   MCS (fragment): pUC18/19 multiple cloning site
    258..1367    +  CDS            APL2 (fragment): AP1B1_YEAST - Experimental evidence at protein level: Swiss-Prot protein existence level 1. Adaptins are components of the adaptor complexes which link clathrin to receptors in coated vesicles. Clathrin-associated protein complexes are believed to interact with the cytoplasmic tails of membrane proteins, leading to their selection and concentration. The AP-1 complex interacts directly with clathrin. From Saccharomyces cerevisiae (strain ATCC 204508 / S288c) (Baker's yeast).
   1413..2108    +  CDS            GFP (S65T): GFP (S65T) is a basic (constitutively fluorescent) green fluorescent protein published in 1995, derived from Aequorea victoria.
   2133..2828    +  CDS            GFP (S65T): GFP (S65T) is a basic (constitutively fluorescent) green fluorescent protein published in 1995, derived from Aequorea victoria.
   2853..3548    +  CDS            GFP (S65T): GFP (S65T) is a basic (constitutively fluorescent) green fluorescent protein published in 1995, derived from Aequorea victoria.
   3573..4268    +  CDS            GFP (S65T): GFP (S65T) is a basic (constitutively fluorescent) green fluorescent protein published in 1995, derived from Aequorea victoria.
   4293..4988    +  CDS            GFP (S65T): GFP (S65T) is a basic (constitutively fluorescent) green fluorescent protein published in 1995, derived from Aequorea victoria.
   5013..5708    +  CDS            GFP (S65T): GFP (S65T) is a basic (constitutively fluorescent) green fluorescent protein published in 1995, derived from Aequorea victoria.
   5909..6202    -  CDS            CMC1 (fragment): COXM1_YEAST - Experimental evidence at protein level: Swiss-Prot protein existence level 1. Required for mitochondrial cytochrome c oxidase (COX) assembly and respiration. Binds copper. May be involved in copper trafficking and distribution to mitochondrial COX and SOD1. From Saccharomyces cerevisiae (strain ATCC 204508 / S288c) (Baker's yeast).
   6203..6360    +  CDS            lacZα (fragment): LacZα fragment of β-galactosidase; lacZ fragment
   6366..6465    -  misc_feature   bom (fragment): basis of mobility region from pBR322
   6567..6602    -  CDS            rop (fragment): Rop protein, which maintains plasmids at low copy number; rop
   6691..7494    -  CDS            URA3: orotidine-5'-phosphate decarboxylase, required for uracil biosynthesis; S. cerevisiae URA3; yeast auxotrophic marker, counterselectable with 5-fluoroorotic acid (5-FOA)
   7495..7710    -  promoter       URA3 promoter: S. cerevisiae URA3
   7808..7912    +  promoter       AmpR promoter: bla
   7913..8773    +  CDS            AmpR: β-lactamase; bla; confers resistance to ampicillin, carbenicillin, and related antibiotics
   8944..9532    +  rep_origin     ori: high-copy-number ColE1/pMB1/pBR322/pUC origin of replication
>Addgene plasmid #105251 | YIplac211-APL2-iGFPx6 | depositor full sequence | sequence record 199757 | YIplac211-APL2-iGFPx6 sequence 9714 bps
GCGCCCAATACGCAAACCGCCTCTCCCCGCGCGTTGGCCGATTCATTAATGCAGCTGGCACGACAGGTTT
CCCGACTGGAAAGCGGGCAGTGAGCGCAACGCAATTAATGTGAGTTAGCTCACTCATTAGGCACCCCAGG
CTTTACACTTTATGCTTCCGGCTCGTATGTTGTGTGGAATTGTGAGCGGATAACAATTTCACACAGGAAA
CAGCTATGACCATGATTACGCCAAGCTTGCATGCCTGCAGGTCGACTCTAGTCGATCCTTCCAACTTGAA
ACAATGTACTTTGTTGTTGACAGAATTAAAGGAATACGCAATGGAATATGAACCTGAGTTTGTTTCAAGA
GCTATTCAAGCTTTGTCCCAGTTGGGTATTAAATATGCACAAGAATCATTCGTCAGTAAAGTCTTGGATA
TTCTCCTAGAATTGTTAGAAAGACAAGACACAATAAAAGACGACTGCTGTATATCATTATGTGATTTATT
AAGACATTGCCCCGGAAACGATAAGATGGCCAAACAAGTTTGTGCAGTATTTAATACTTGGTCAAATCCA
GAGGTGTTATTACAATCAGATATTGCGAAGTGCAACTATGTCTGGTTGCTAGGACAGCATCCCAACAATT
TCTCAGATTTGGAGTCAAAAATCAATATTTTTATAGAGAACTTTGTTCAAGAGGAAGCTTTAACACAGAT
GTCTTTACTAATGACAATAGTCAGACTACATGCTACTTTAACGGGTAGTATGCTACAAAGCGTCCTAGAA
TTGGCCACACAACAGACACATGAATTAGATGTGCGAGATATGGCTATGATGTATTGGAGATGCCTTTCGA
TGCCAAATAATGAAAGTTTGGTTAATGATCTATGTCAAAATAAACTTCCAATGATCTCCAATACACTGGA
GAAGTTTTCACCAGAAGTGCTAGAGAAACTATTAATGGAATTGGGTACTATAAGTTCCATTTATTTCAAG
CCCGACTCAAATAGGAGAAAAGGCAAAAAGTATGTTCAAAATATAGTTAAAGGAAAACATATAGAGGAAT
TAGAAAGCATGGCAAAAAATGAAATTTCTAGCAAGGCTAACGATGATGTGCTATTGGATTTTGATGAAAG
AGATGATGTAACAAATACAAATGCAGGAATGCTGAATACTTTAACAACTTTAGGCGATTTGGATGATTTA
TTTGATTTCGGACCATCTGAGGATGCCACACAAATAAATACAAATGATACCAAGGCTGTACAAGGGTTGA
AGGAGCTGAAACTAGGTGGCGACTCAAACGGTATATCTTCTGGTGGTAAAAACAATCCCGATGTTTCGGG
CGGCAATATAGTGTCACAGGATCTCCTCGATTTATTCACGGATCCAGGAAGTTCGGGGTCCAGCGGTTCT
TCAGGCGCTAGCATGGATAGCACTGAGAGCCTTTTCACTGGAGTTGTCCCAATTCTTGTTGAATTAGATG
GTGATGTTAATGGGCACAAATTTTCTGTCAGTGGAGAGGGTGAAGGTGATGCAACATACGGAAAACTTAC
CCTTAAATTTATTTGCACTACTGGAAAACTACCTGTTCCTTGGCCAACACTTGTCACTACTTTAACTTAT
GGTGTTCAGTGCTTTTCAAGATACCCGGATCATATGAAACAGCATGACTTTTTCAAGAGTGCCATGCCCG
AAGGTTATGTACAGGAAAGAACTATATTTTTCAAAGATGACGGGAACTACAAGACACGTGCTGAAGTCAA
GTTTGAAGGTGATACCCTTGTTAATAGAATCGAGTTAAAAGGTATTGATTTTAAAGAAGATGGAAACATT
CTTGGGCACAAATTGGAATACAACTATAACTCACACAATGTATACATCATGGCAGACAAACAAAAGAATG
GAATCAAAGCTAACTTCAAAATTAGACACAACATTGAAGATGGAAGCGTTCAACTAGCAGACCATTATCA
ACAAAATACTCCAATTGGCGATGGCCCTGTCCTTTTACCAGACAACCATTACCTGTCCACACAATCTGCC
CTTTCGAAAGATCCCAACGAAAAGAGAGACCACATGGTCCTTAAAGAGTTTGTAACAGCTGCTGGGATTA
CACATGGCAGCTCCGGCTCCAGCGGGTCTAGCATGGATAGCACTGAGAGCCTTTTCACTGGAGTTGTCCC
AATTCTTGTTGAATTAGATGGTGATGTTAATGGGCACAAATTTTCTGTCAGTGGAGAGGGTGAAGGTGAT
GCAACATACGGAAAACTTACCCTTAAATTTATTTGCACTACTGGAAAACTACCTGTTCCTTGGCCAACAC
TTGTCACTACTTTAACTTATGGTGTTCAGTGCTTTTCAAGATACCCGGATCATATGAAACAGCATGACTT
TTTCAAGAGTGCCATGCCCGAAGGTTATGTACAGGAAAGAACTATATTTTTCAAAGATGACGGGAACTAC
AAGACACGTGCTGAAGTCAAGTTTGAAGGTGATACCCTTGTTAATAGAATCGAGTTAAAAGGTATTGATT
TTAAAGAAGATGGAAACATTCTTGGGCACAAATTGGAATACAACTATAACTCACACAATGTATACATCAT
GGCAGACAAACAAAAGAATGGAATCAAAGCTAACTTCAAAATTAGACACAACATTGAAGATGGAAGCGTT
CAACTAGCAGACCATTATCAACAAAATACTCCAATTGGCGATGGCCCTGTCCTTTTACCAGACAACCATT
ACCTGTCCACACAATCTGCCCTTTCGAAAGATCCCAACGAAAAGAGAGACCACATGGTCCTTAAAGAGTT
TGTAACAGCTGCTGGGATTACACATGGCAGCTCCGGCTCCAGCGGGTCTAGCATGGATAGCACTGAGAGC
CTTTTCACTGGAGTTGTCCCAATTCTTGTTGAATTAGATGGTGATGTTAATGGGCACAAATTTTCTGTCA
GTGGAGAGGGTGAAGGTGATGCAACATACGGAAAACTTACCCTTAAATTTATTTGCACTACTGGAAAACT
ACCTGTTCCTTGGCCAACACTTGTCACTACTTTAACTTATGGTGTTCAGTGCTTTTCAAGATACCCGGAT
CATATGAAACAGCATGACTTTTTCAAGAGTGCCATGCCCGAAGGTTATGTACAGGAAAGAACTATATTTT
TCAAAGATGACGGGAACTACAAGACACGTGCTGAAGTCAAGTTTGAAGGTGATACCCTTGTTAATAGAAT
CGAGTTAAAAGGTATTGATTTTAAAGAAGATGGAAACATTCTTGGGCACAAATTGGAATACAACTATAAC
TCACACAATGTATACATCATGGCAGACAAACAAAAGAATGGAATCAAAGCTAACTTCAAAATTAGACACA
ACATTGAAGATGGAAGCGTTCAACTAGCAGACCATTATCAACAAAATACTCCAATTGGCGATGGCCCTGT
CCTTTTACCAGACAACCATTACCTGTCCACACAATCTGCCCTTTCGAAAGATCCCAACGAAAAGAGAGAC
CACATGGTCCTTAAAGAGTTTGTAACAGCTGCTGGGATTACACATGGCAGCTCCGGCTCCAGCGGGTCTA
GCATGGATAGCACTGAGAGCCTTTTCACTGGAGTTGTCCCAATTCTTGTTGAATTAGATGGTGATGTTAA
TGGGCACAAATTTTCTGTCAGTGGAGAGGGTGAAGGTGATGCAACATACGGAAAACTTACCCTTAAATTT
ATTTGCACTACTGGAAAACTACCTGTTCCTTGGCCAACACTTGTCACTACTTTAACTTATGGTGTTCAGT
GCTTTTCAAGATACCCGGATCATATGAAACAGCATGACTTTTTCAAGAGTGCCATGCCCGAAGGTTATGT
ACAGGAAAGAACTATATTTTTCAAAGATGACGGGAACTACAAGACACGTGCTGAAGTCAAGTTTGAAGGT
GATACCCTTGTTAATAGAATCGAGTTAAAAGGTATTGATTTTAAAGAAGATGGAAACATTCTTGGGCACA
AATTGGAATACAACTATAACTCACACAATGTATACATCATGGCAGACAAACAAAAGAATGGAATCAAAGC
TAACTTCAAAATTAGACACAACATTGAAGATGGAAGCGTTCAACTAGCAGACCATTATCAACAAAATACT
CCAATTGGCGATGGCCCTGTCCTTTTACCAGACAACCATTACCTGTCCACACAATCTGCCCTTTCGAAAG
ATCCCAACGAAAAGAGAGACCACATGGTCCTTAAAGAGTTTGTAACAGCTGCTGGGATTACACATGGCAG
CTCCGGCTCCAGCGGGTCTAGCATGGATAGCACTGAGAGCCTTTTCACTGGAGTTGTCCCAATTCTTGTT
GAATTAGATGGTGATGTTAATGGGCACAAATTTTCTGTCAGTGGAGAGGGTGAAGGTGATGCAACATACG
GAAAACTTACCCTTAAATTTATTTGCACTACTGGAAAACTACCTGTTCCTTGGCCAACACTTGTCACTAC
TTTAACTTATGGTGTTCAGTGCTTTTCAAGATACCCGGATCATATGAAACAGCATGACTTTTTCAAGAGT
GCCATGCCCGAAGGTTATGTACAGGAAAGAACTATATTTTTCAAAGATGACGGGAACTACAAGACACGTG
CTGAAGTCAAGTTTGAAGGTGATACCCTTGTTAATAGAATCGAGTTAAAAGGTATTGATTTTAAAGAAGA
TGGAAACATTCTTGGGCACAAATTGGAATACAACTATAACTCACACAATGTATACATCATGGCAGACAAA
CAAAAGAATGGAATCAAAGCTAACTTCAAAATTAGACACAACATTGAAGATGGAAGCGTTCAACTAGCAG
ACCATTATCAACAAAATACTCCAATTGGCGATGGCCCTGTCCTTTTACCAGACAACCATTACCTGTCCAC
ACAATCTGCCCTTTCGAAAGATCCCAACGAAAAGAGAGACCACATGGTCCTTAAAGAGTTTGTAACAGCT
GCTGGGATTACACATGGCAGCTCCGGCTCCAGCGGGTCTAGCATGGATAGCACTGAGAGCCTTTTCACTG
GAGTTGTCCCAATTCTTGTTGAATTAGATGGTGATGTTAATGGGCACAAATTTTCTGTCAGTGGAGAGGG
TGAAGGTGATGCAACATACGGAAAACTTACCCTTAAATTTATTTGCACTACTGGAAAACTACCTGTTCCT
TGGCCAACACTTGTCACTACTTTAACTTATGGTGTTCAGTGCTTTTCAAGATACCCGGATCATATGAAAC
AGCATGACTTTTTCAAGAGTGCCATGCCCGAAGGTTATGTACAGGAAAGAACTATATTTTTCAAAGATGA
CGGGAACTACAAGACACGTGCTGAAGTCAAGTTTGAAGGTGATACCCTTGTTAATAGAATCGAGTTAAAA
GGTATTGATTTTAAAGAAGATGGAAACATTCTTGGGCACAAATTGGAATACAACTATAACTCACACAATG
TATACATCATGGCAGACAAACAAAAGAATGGAATCAAAGCTAACTTCAAAATTAGACACAACATTGAAGA
TGGAAGCGTTCAACTAGCAGACCATTATCAACAAAATACTCCAATTGGCGATGGCCCTGTCCTTTTACCA
GACAACCATTACCTGTCCACACAATCTGCCCTTTCGAAAGATCCCAACGAAAAGAGAGACCACATGGTCC
TTAAAGAGTTTGTAACAGCTGCTGGGATTACACATGGCAGCTCCGGCTCCAGCGGGTAAAGCGGCCGCCT
ATAAACGTCCGTTGTAGTGAACTTAAGTATTATACCATACATATATACCCTTCGTATTAATTTTTCCTTT
TTATTGTTGGGCTGTGTGTATATAATTTATGTACAAGAATGGATATATCAAAAAATCCTTAAAAGATGTA
AATCAAAAACATCAATCAACACAGCTTATTTTGTAGAGCTTTGTTTTTGACATAACTTTTCAAGCTTGTT
GATTTTTTCTAAAACAATTTTATCCCTTTCACCATCTAAATATTTCTCATCTGTTTGATAAAACAGGAGG
CACGATTTCATTTCATCTCGTTGCTTATCACAAGTGGGAAAAACTTTCATTCCATTTGCCTTAGCACAAT
CTGCCATTGCTTGAACAAAATTTGCACATTTTTTGTATGTTTCCGTCTTCAAGTTCTTGCGAGCCTGTTG
TTCTTCGCGAGGACTTAGCACCCATATAGGTACCGAGCTCGAATTCACTGGCCGTCGTTTTACAACGTCG
TGACTGGGAAAACCCTGGCGTTACCCAACTTAATCGCCTTGCAGCACATCCCCCTTTCGCCAGCTGGCGT
AATAGCGAAGAGGCCCGCACCGATCGCCCTTCCCAACAGTTGCGCAGCCTGAATGGCGAATGGCGCCTGA
TGCGGTATTTTCTCCTTACGCATCTGTGCGGTATTTCACACCGCATATGGTGCACTCTCAGTACAATCTG
CTCTGATGCCGCATAGTTAAGCCAGCCCCGACACCCGCCAACACCCGCTGACGCGCCCTGACGGGCTTGT
CTGCTCCCGGCATCCGCTTACAGACAAGCTGTGACCGTCTCCGGGAGCTGCATGTGTCAGAGGTTTTCAC
CGTCATCACCGAAACGCGCGAGACGAAAGGGCGGGTAATAACTGATATAATTAAATTGAAGCTCTAATTT
GTGAGTTTAGTATACATGCATTTACTTATAATACAGTTTTTTAGTTTTGCTGGCCGCATCTTCTCAAATA
TGCTTCCCAGCCTGCTTTTCTGTAACGTTCACCCTCTACCTTAGCATCCCTTCCCTTTGCAAATAGTCCT
CTTCCAACAATAATAATGTCAGATCCTGTAGAGACCACATCATCCACGGTTCTATACTGTTGACCCAATG
CGTCTCCCTTGTCATCTAAACCCACACCGGGTGTCATAATCAACCAATCGTAACCTTCATCTCTTCCACC
CATGTCTCTTTGAGCAATAAAGCCGATAACAAAATCTTTGTCGCTCTTCGCAATGTCAACAGTACCCTTA
GTATATTCTCCAGTAGATAGGGAGCCCTTGCATGACAATTCTGCTAACATCAAAAGGCCTCTAGGTTCCT
TTGTTACTTCTTCTGCCGCCTGCTTCAAACCGCTAACAATACCTGGGCCCACCACACCGTGTGCATTCGT
AATGTCTGCCCATTCTGCTATTCTGTATACACCCGCAGAGTACTGCAATTTGACTGTATTACCAATGTCA
GCAAATTTTCTGTCTTCGAAGAGTAAAAAATTGTACTTGGCGGATAATGCCTTTAGCGGCTTAACTGTGC
CCTCCATGGAAAAATCAGTCAAGATATCCACATGTGTTTTTAGTAAACAAATTTTGGGACCTAATGCTTC
AACTAACTCCAGTAATTCCTTGGTGGTACGAACATCCAATGAAGCACACAAGTTTGTTTGCTTTTCGTGC
ATGATATTAAATAGCTTGGCAGCAACAGGACTAGGATGAGTAGCAGCACGTTCCTTATATGTAGCTTTCG
ACATGATTTATCTTCGTTTCCTGCATGTTTTTGTTCTGTGCAGTTGGGTTAAGAATACTGGGCAATTTCA
TGTTTCTTCAACACTACATATGCGTATATATACCAATCTAAGTCTGTGCTCCTTCCTTCGTTCTTCCTTC
TGTTCGGAGATTACCGAATCAAAAAAATTTCAAAGAAACCGAAATCAAAAAAAAGAATAAAAAAAAAATG
ATGAATTGAATTGAAAAGCTGGCCTCGTGATACGCCTATTTTTATAGGTTAATGTCATGATAATAATGGT
TTCTTAGACGTCAGGTGGCACTTTTCGGGGAAATGTGCGCGGAACCCCTATTTGTTTATTTTTCTAAATA
CATTCAAATATGTATCCGCTCATGAGACAATAACCCTGATAAATGCTTCAATAATATTGAAAAAGGAAGA
GTATGAGTATTCAACATTTCCGTGTCGCCCTTATTCCCTTTTTTGCGGCATTTTGCCTTCCTGTTTTTGC
TCACCCAGAAACGCTGGTGAAAGTAAAAGATGCTGAAGATCAGTTGGGTGCACGAGTGGGTTACATCGAA
CTGGATCTCAACAGCGGTAAGATCCTTGAGAGTTTTCGCCCCGAAGAACGTTTTCCAATGATGAGCACTT
TTAAAGTTCTGCTATGTGGCGCGGTATTATCCCGTATTGACGCCGGGCAAGAGCAACTCGGTCGCCGCAT
ACACTATTCTCAGAATGACTTGGTTGAGTACTCACCAGTCACAGAAAAGCATCTTACGGATGGCATGACA
GTAAGAGAATTATGCAGTGCTGCCATAACCATGAGTGATAACACTGCGGCCAACTTACTTCTGACAACGA
TCGGAGGACCGAAGGAGCTAACCGCTTTTTTGCACAACATGGGGGATCATGTAACTCGCCTTGATCGTTG
GGAACCGGAGCTGAATGAAGCCATACCAAACGACGAGCGTGACACCACGATGCCTGTAGCAATGGCAACA
ACGTTGCGCAAACTATTAACTGGCGAACTACTTACTCTAGCTTCCCGGCAACAATTAATAGACTGGATGG
AGGCGGATAAAGTTGCAGGACCACTTCTGCGCTCGGCCCTTCCGGCTGGCTGGTTTATTGCTGATAAATC
TGGAGCCGGTGAGCGTGGGTCTCGCGGTATCATTGCAGCACTGGGGCCAGATGGTAAGCCCTCCCGTATC
GTAGTTATCTACACGACGGGGAGTCAGGCAACTATGGATGAACGAAATAGACAGATCGCTGAGATAGGTG
CCTCACTGATTAAGCATTGGTAACTGTCAGACCAAGTTTACTCATATATACTTTAGATTGATTTAAAACT
TCATTTTTAATTTAAAAGGATCTAGGTGAAGATCCTTTTTGATAATCTCATGACCAAAATCCCTTAACGT
GAGTTTTCGTTCCACTGAGCGTCAGACCCCGTAGAAAAGATCAAAGGATCTTCTTGAGATCCTTTTTTTC
TGCGCGTAATCTGCTGCTTGCAAACAAAAAAACCACCGCTACCAGCGGTGGTTTGTTTGCCGGATCAAGA
GCTACCAACTCTTTTTCCGAAGGTAACTGGCTTCAGCAGAGCGCAGATACCAAATACTGTTCTTCTAGTG
TAGCCGTAGTTAGGCCACCACTTCAAGAACTCTGTAGCACCGCCTACATACCTCGCTCTGCTAATCCTGT
TACCAGTGGCTGCTGCCAGTGGCGATAAGTCGTGTCTTACCGGGTTGGACTCAAGACGATAGTTACCGGA
TAAGGCGCAGCGGTCGGGCTGAACGGGGGGTTCGTGCACACAGCCCAGCTTGGAGCGAACGACCTACACC
GAACTGAGATACCTACAGCGTGAGCTATGAGAAAGCGCCACGCTTCCCGAAGGGAGAAAGGCGGACAGGT
ATCCGGTAAGCGGCAGGGTCGGAACAGGAGAGCGCACGAGGGAGCTTCCAGGGGGAAACGCCTGGTATCT
TTATAGTCCTGTCGGGTTTCGCCACCTCTGACTTGAGCGTCGATTTTTGTGATGCTCGTCAGGGGGGCGG
AGCCTATGGAAAAACGCCAGCAACGCGGCCTTTTTACGGTTCCTGGCCTTTTGCTGGCCTTTTGCTCACA
TGTTCTTTCCTGCGTTATCCCCTGATTCTGTGGATAACCGTATTACCGCCTTTGAGTGAGCTGATACCGC
TCGCCGCAGCCGAACGACCGAGCGCAGCGAGTCAGTGAGCGAGGAAGCGGAAGA
