Features (pLannotate 1.2.2; 21 found; start..end, strand, type, name):
      1..93      +  CDS            lacI (fragment): lac repressor; lacI; The lac repressor binds to the lac operator to inhibit transcription in E. coli. This inhibition can be relieved by adding lactose or isopropyl-β-D-thiogalactopyranoside (IPTG).
    106..127     +  protein_bind   CAP binding site: CAP binding activates transcription in the presence of cAMP. E. coli catabolite activator protein
    142..172     +  promoter       lac promoter: promoter for the E. coli lac operon
    180..196     +  protein_bind   lac operator: The lac repressor binds to the lac operator to inhibit transcription in E. coli. This inhibition can be relieved by adding lactose or isopropyl-β-D-thiogalactopyranoside (IPTG). lac repressor encoded by lacI
    233..261     -  misc_feature   MCS (fragment): pUC18/19 multiple cloning site
    258..1367    +  CDS            APL2 (fragment): AP1B1_YEAST - Experimental evidence at protein level: Swiss-Prot protein existence level 1. Adaptins are components of the adaptor complexes which link clathrin to receptors in coated vesicles. Clathrin-associated protein complexes are believed to interact with the cytoplasmic tails of membrane proteins, leading to their selection and concentration. The AP-1 complex interacts directly with clathrin. From Saccharomyces cerevisiae (strain ATCC 204508 / S288c) (Baker's yeast).
   1413..2108    +  CDS            GFP (S65T): GFP (S65T) is a basic (constitutively fluorescent) green fluorescent protein published in 1995, derived from Aequorea victoria.
   2133..2828    +  CDS            GFP (S65T): GFP (S65T) is a basic (constitutively fluorescent) green fluorescent protein published in 1995, derived from Aequorea victoria.
   2853..3548    +  CDS            GFP (S65T): GFP (S65T) is a basic (constitutively fluorescent) green fluorescent protein published in 1995, derived from Aequorea victoria.
   3573..4268    +  CDS            GFP (S65T): GFP (S65T) is a basic (constitutively fluorescent) green fluorescent protein published in 1995, derived from Aequorea victoria.
   4293..4988    +  CDS            GFP (S65T): GFP (S65T) is a basic (constitutively fluorescent) green fluorescent protein published in 1995, derived from Aequorea victoria.
   5013..5708    +  CDS            GFP (S65T): GFP (S65T) is a basic (constitutively fluorescent) green fluorescent protein published in 1995, derived from Aequorea victoria.
   5909..6202    -  CDS            CMC1 (fragment): COXM1_YEAST - Experimental evidence at protein level: Swiss-Prot protein existence level 1. Required for mitochondrial cytochrome c oxidase (COX) assembly and respiration. Binds copper. May be involved in copper trafficking and distribution to mitochondrial COX and SOD1. From Saccharomyces cerevisiae (strain ATCC 204508 / S288c) (Baker's yeast).
   6203..6360    +  CDS            lacZα (fragment): LacZα fragment of β-galactosidase; lacZ fragment
   6366..6465    -  misc_feature   bom (fragment): basis of mobility region from pBR322
   6567..6602    -  CDS            rop (fragment): Rop protein, which maintains plasmids at low copy number; rop
   6691..7494    -  CDS            URA3: orotidine-5'-phosphate decarboxylase, required for uracil biosynthesis; S. cerevisiae URA3; yeast auxotrophic marker, counterselectable with 5-fluoroorotic acid (5-FOA)
   7495..7710    -  promoter       URA3 promoter: S. cerevisiae URA3
   7803..7907    +  promoter       AmpR promoter: bla
   7908..8768    +  CDS            AmpR: β-lactamase; bla; confers resistance to ampicillin, carbenicillin, and related antibiotics
   8939..9527    +  rep_origin     ori: high-copy-number ColE1/pMB1/pBR322/pUC origin of replication
>Addgene plasmid #105251 | YIplac211-APL2-iGFPx6 | addgene full sequence | sequence record 212421 | Addgene NGS Result
GCGCCCAATACGCAAACCGCCTCTCCCCGCGCGTTGGCCGATTCATTAATGCAGCTGGCACGACAGGTTT
CCCGACTGGAAAGCGGGCAGTGAGCGCAACGCAATTAATGTGAGTTAGCTCACTCATTAGGCACCCCAGG
CTTTACACTTTATGCTTCCGGCTCGTATGTTGTGTGGAATTGTGAGCGGATAACAATTTCACACAGGAAA
CAGCTATGACCATGATTACGCCAAGCTTGCATGCCTGCAGGTCGACTCTAGTCGATCCTTCCAACTTGAA
ACAATGTACTTTGTTGTTGACAGAATTAAAGGAATACGCAATGGAATATGAACCTGAGTTTGTTTCAAGA
GCTATTCAAGCTTTGTCCCAGTTGGGTATTAAATATGCACAAGAATCATTCGTCAGTAAAGTCTTGGATA
TTCTCCTAGAATTGTTAGAAAGACAAGACACAATAAAAGACGACTGCTGTATATCATTATGTGATTTATT
AAGACATTGCCCCGGAAACGATAAGATGGCCAAACAAGTTTGTGCAGTATTTAATACTTGGTCAAATCCA
GAGGTGTTATTACAATCAGATATTGCGAAGTGCAACTATGTCTGGTTGCTAGGACAGCATCCCAACAATT
TCTCAGATTTGGAGTCAAAAATCAATATTTTTATAGAGAACTTTGTTCAAGAGGAAGCTTTAACACAGAT
GTCTTTACTAATGACAATAGTCAGACTACATGCTACTTTAACGGGTAGTATGCTACAAAGCGTCCTAGAA
TTGGCCACACAACAGACACATGAATTAGATGTGCGAGATATGGCTATGATGTATTGGAGATGCCTTTCGA
TGCCAAATAATGAAAGTTTGGTTAATGATCTATGTCAAAATAAACTTCCAATGATCTCCAATACACTGGA
GAAGTTTTCACCAGAAGTGCTAGAGAAACTATTAATGGAATTGGGTACTATAAGTTCCATTTATTTCAAG
CCCGACTCAAATAGGAGAAAAGGCAAAAAGTATGTTCAAAATATAGTTAAAGGAAAACATATAGAGGAAT
TAGAAAGCATGGCAAAAAATGAAATTTCTAGCAAGGCTAACGATGATGTGCTATTGGATTTTGATGAAAG
AGATGATGTAACAAATACAAATGCAGGAATGCTGAATACTTTAACAACTTTAGGCGATTTGGATGATTTA
TTTGATTTCGGACCATCTGAGGATGCCACACAAATAAATACAAATGATACCAAGGCTGTACAAGGGTTGA
AGGAGCTGAAACTAGGTGGCGACTCAAACGGTATATCTTCTGGTGGTAAAAACAATCCCGATGTTTCGGG
CGGCAATATAGTGTCACAGGATCTCCTCGATTTATTCACGGATCCAGGAAGTTCGGGGTCCAGCGGTTCT
TCAGGCGCTAGCATGGATAGCACTGAGAGCCTTTTCACTGGAGTTGTCCCAATTCTTGTTGAATTAGATG
GTGATGTTAATGGGCACAAATTTTCTGTCAGTGGAGAGGGTGAAGGTGATGCAACATACGGAAAACTTAC
CCTTAAATTTATTTGCACTACTGGAAAACTACCTGTTCCTTGGCCAACACTTGTCACTACTTTAACTTAT
GGTGTTCAGTGCTTTTCAAGATACCCGGATCATATGAAACAGCATGACTTTTTCAAGAGTGCCATGCCCG
AAGGTTATGTACAGGAAAGAACTATATTTTTCAAAGATGACGGGAACTACAAGACACGTGCTGAAGTCAA
GTTTGAAGGTGATACCCTTGTTAATAGAATCGAGTTAAAAGGTATTGATTTTAAAGAAGATGGAAACATT
CTTGGGCACAAATTGGAATACAACTATAACTCACACAATGTATACATCATGGCAGACAAACAAAAGAATG
GAATCAAAGCTAACTTCAAAATTAGACACAACATTGAAGATGGAAGCGTTCAACTAGCAGACCATTATCA
ACAAAATACTCCAATTGGCGATGGCCCTGTCCTTTTACCAGACAACCATTACCTGTCCACACAATCTGCC
CTTTCGAAAGATCCCAACGAAAAGAGAGACCACATGGTCCTTAAAGAGTTTGTAACAGCTGCTGGGATTA
CACATGGCAGCTCCGGCTCCAGCGGGTCTAGCATGGATAGCACTGAGAGCCTTTTCACTGGAGTTGTCCC
AATTCTTGTTGAATTAGATGGTGATGTTAATGGGCACAAATTTTCTGTCAGTGGAGAGGGTGAAGGTGAT
GCAACATACGGAAAACTTACCCTTAAATTTATTTGCACTACTGGAAAACTACCTGTTCCTTGGCCAACAC
TTGTCACTACTTTAACTTATGGTGTTCAGTGCTTTTCAAGATACCCGGATCATATGAAACAGCATGACTT
TTTCAAGAGTGCCATGCCCGAAGGTTATGTACAGGAAAGAACTATATTTTTCAAAGATGACGGGAACTAC
AAGACACGTGCTGAAGTCAAGTTTGAAGGTGATACCCTTGTTAATAGAATCGAGTTAAAAGGTATTGATT
TTAAAGAAGATGGAAACATTCTTGGGCACAAATTGGAATACAACTATAACTCACACAATGTATACATCAT
GGCAGACAAACAAAAGAATGGAATCAAAGCTAACTTCAAAATTAGACACAACATTGAAGATGGAAGCGTT
CAACTAGCAGACCATTATCAACAAAATACTCCAATTGGCGATGGCCCTGTCCTTTTACCAGACAACCATT
ACCTGTCCACACAATCTGCCCTTTCGAAAGATCCCAACGAAAAGAGAGACCACATGGTCCTTAAAGAGTT
TGTAACAGCTGCTGGGATTACACATGGCAGCTCCGGCTCCAGCGGGTCTAGCATGGATAGCACTGAGAGC
CTTTTCACTGGAGTTGTCCCAATTCTTGTTGAATTAGATGGTGATGTTAATGGGCACAAATTTTCTGTCA
GTGGAGAGGGTGAAGGTGATGCAACATACGGAAAACTTACCCTTAAATTTATTTGCACTACTGGAAAACT
ACCTGTTCCTTGGCCAACACTTGTCACTACTTTAACTTATGGTGTTCAGTGCTTTTCAAGATACCCGGAT
CATATGAAACAGCATGACTTTTTCAAGAGTGCCATGCCCGAAGGTTATGTACAGGAAAGAACTATATTTT
TCAAAGATGACGGGAACTACAAGACACGTGCTGAAGTCAAGTTTGAAGGTGATACCCTTGTTAATAGAAT
CGAGTTAAAAGGTATTGATTTTAAAGAAGATGGAAACATTCTTGGGCACAAATTGGAATACAACTATAAC
TCACACAATGTATACATCATGGCAGACAAACAAAAGAATGGAATCAAAGCTAACTTCAAAATTAGACACA
ACATTGAAGATGGAAGCGTTCAACTAGCAGACCATTATCAACAAAATACTCCAATTGGCGATGGCCCTGT
CCTTTTACCAGACAACCATTACCTGTCCACACAATCTGCCCTTTCGAAAGATCCCAACGAAAAGAGAGAC
CACATGGTCCTTAAAGAGTTTGTAACAGCTGCTGGGATTACACATGGCAGCTCCGGCTCCAGCGGGTCTA
GCATGGATAGCACTGAGAGCCTTTTCACTGGAGTTGTCCCAATTCTTGTTGAATTAGATGGTGATGTTAA
TGGGCACAAATTTTCTGTCAGTGGAGAGGGTGAAGGTGATGCAACATACGGAAAACTTACCCTTAAATTT
ATTTGCACTACTGGAAAACTACCTGTTCCTTGGCCAACACTTGTCACTACTTTAACTTATGGTGTTCAGT
GCTTTTCAAGATACCCGGATCATATGAAACAGCATGACTTTTTCAAGAGTGCCATGCCCGAAGGTTATGT
ACAGGAAAGAACTATATTTTTCAAAGATGACGGGAACTACAAGACACGTGCTGAAGTCAAGTTTGAAGGT
GATACCCTTGTTAATAGAATCGAGTTAAAAGGTATTGATTTTAAAGAAGATGGAAACATTCTTGGGCACA
AATTGGAATACAACTATAACTCACACAATGTATACATCATGGCAGACAAACAAAAGAATGGAATCAAAGC
TAACTTCAAAATTAGACACAACATTGAAGATGGAAGCGTTCAACTAGCAGACCATTATCAACAAAATACT
CCAATTGGCGATGGCCCTGTCCTTTTACCAGACAACCATTACCTGTCCACACAATCTGCCCTTTCGAAAG
ATCCCAACGAAAAGAGAGACCACATGGTCCTTAAAGAGTTTGTAACAGCTGCTGGGATTACACATGGCAG
CTCCGGCTCCAGCGGGTCTAGCATGGATAGCACTGAGAGCCTTTTCACTGGAGTTGTCCCAATTCTTGTT
GAATTAGATGGTGATGTTAATGGGCACAAATTTTCTGTCAGTGGAGAGGGTGAAGGTGATGCAACATACG
GAAAACTTACCCTTAAATTTATTTGCACTACTGGAAAACTACCTGTTCCTTGGCCAACACTTGTCACTAC
TTTAACTTATGGTGTTCAGTGCTTTTCAAGATACCCGGATCATATGAAACAGCATGACTTTTTCAAGAGT
GCCATGCCCGAAGGTTATGTACAGGAAAGAACTATATTTTTCAAAGATGACGGGAACTACAAGACACGTG
CTGAAGTCAAGTTTGAAGGTGATACCCTTGTTAATAGAATCGAGTTAAAAGGTATTGATTTTAAAGAAGA
TGGAAACATTCTTGGGCACAAATTGGAATACAACTATAACTCACACAATGTATACATCATGGCAGACAAA
CAAAAGAATGGAATCAAAGCTAACTTCAAAATTAGACACAACATTGAAGATGGAAGCGTTCAACTAGCAG
ACCATTATCAACAAAATACTCCAATTGGCGATGGCCCTGTCCTTTTACCAGACAACCATTACCTGTCCAC
ACAATCTGCCCTTTCGAAAGATCCCAACGAAAAGAGAGACCACATGGTCCTTAAAGAGTTTGTAACAGCT
GCTGGGATTACACATGGCAGCTCCGGCTCCAGCGGGTCTAGCATGGATAGCACTGAGAGCCTTTTCACTG
GAGTTGTCCCAATTCTTGTTGAATTAGATGGTGATGTTAATGGGCACAAATTTTCTGTCAGTGGAGAGGG
TGAAGGTGATGCAACATACGGAAAACTTACCCTTAAATTTATTTGCACTACTGGAAAACTACCTGTTCCT
TGGCCAACACTTGTCACTACTTTAACTTATGGTGTTCAGTGCTTTTCAAGATACCCGGATCATATGAAAC
AGCATGACTTTTTCAAGAGTGCCATGCCCGAAGGTTATGTACAGGAAAGAACTATATTTTTCAAAGATGA
CGGGAACTACAAGACACGTGCTGAAGTCAAGTTTGAAGGTGATACCCTTGTTAATAGAATCGAGTTAAAA
GGTATTGATTTTAAAGAAGATGGAAACATTCTTGGGCACAAATTGGAATACAACTATAACTCACACAATG
TATACATCATGGCAGACAAACAAAAGAATGGAATCAAAGCTAACTTCAAAATTAGACACAACATTGAAGA
TGGAAGCGTTCAACTAGCAGACCATTATCAACAAAATACTCCAATTGGCGATGGCCCTGTCCTTTTACCA
GACAACCATTACCTGTCCACACAATCTGCCCTTTCGAAAGATCCCAACGAAAAGAGAGACCACATGGTCC
TTAAAGAGTTTGTAACAGCTGCTGGGATTACACATGGCAGCTCCGGCTCCAGCGGGTAAAGCGGCCGCCT
ATAAACGTCCGTTGTAGTGAACTTAAGTATTATACCATACATATATACCCTTCGTATTAATTTTTCCTTT
TTATTGTTGGGCTGTGTGTATATAATTTATGTACAAGAATGGATATATCAAAAAATCCTTAAAAGATGTA
AATCAAAAACATCAATCAACACAGCTTATTTTGTAGAGCTTTGTTTTTGACATAACTTTTCAAGCTTGTT
GATTTTTTCTAAAACAATTTTATCCCTTTCACCATCTAAATATTTCTCATCTGTTTGATAAAACAGGAGG
CACGATTTCATTTCATCTCGTTGCTTATCACAAGTGGGAAAAACTTTCATTCCATTTGCCTTAGCACAAT
CTGCCATTGCTTGAACAAAATTTGCACATTTTTTGTATGTTTCCGTCTTCAAGTTCTTGCGAGCCTGTTG
TTCTTCGCGAGGACTTAGCACCCATATAGGTACCGAGCTCGAATTCACTGGCCGTCGTTTTACAACGTCG
TGACTGGGAAAACCCTGGCGTTACCCAACTTAATCGCCTTGCAGCACATCCCCCTTTCGCCAGCTGGCGT
AATAGCGAAGAGGCCCGCACCGATCGCCCTTCCCAACAGTTGCGCAGCCTGAATGGCGAATGGCGCCTGA
TGCGGTATTTTCTCCTTACGCATCTGTGCGGTATTTCACACCGCATATGGTGCACTCTCAGTACAATCTG
CTCTGATGCCGCATAGTTAAGCCAGCCCCGACACCCGCCAACACCCGCTGACGCGCCCTGACGGGCTTGT
CTGCTCCCGGCATCCGCTTACAGACAAGCTGTGACCGTCTCCGGGAGCTGCATGTGTCAGAGGTTTTCAC
CGTCATCACCGAAACGCGCGAGACGAAAGGGCGGGTAATAACTGATATAATTAAATTGAAGCTCTAATTT
GTGAGTTTAGTATACATGCATTTACTTATAATACAGTTTTTTAGTTTTGCTGGCCGCATCTTCTCAAATA
TGCTTCCCAGCCTGCTTTTCTGTAACGTTCACCCTCTACCTTAGCATCCCTTCCCTTTGCAAATAGTCCT
CTTCCAACAATAATAATGTCAGATCCTGTAGAGACCACATCATCCACGGTTCTATACTGTTGACCCAATG
CGTCTCCCTTGTCATCTAAACCCACACCGGGTGTCATAATCAACCAATCGTAACCTTCATCTCTTCCACC
CATGTCTCTTTGAGCAATAAAGCCGATAACAAAATCTTTGTCGCTCTTCGCAATGTCAACAGTACCCTTA
GTATATTCTCCAGTAGATAGGGAGCCCTTGCATGACAATTCTGCTAACATCAAAAGGCCTCTAGGTTCCT
TTGTTACTTCTTCTGCCGCCTGCTTCAAACCGCTAACAATACCTGGGCCCACCACACCGTGTGCATTCGT
AATGTCTGCCCATTCTGCTATTCTGTATACACCCGCAGAGTACTGCAATTTGACTGTATTACCAATGTCA
GCAAATTTTCTGTCTTCGAAGAGTAAAAAATTGTACTTGGCGGATAATGCCTTTAGCGGCTTAACTGTGC
CCTCCATGGAAAAATCAGTCAAGATATCCACATGTGTTTTTAGTAAACAAATTTTGGGACCTAATGCTTC
AACTAACTCCAGTAATTCCTTGGTGGTACGAACATCCAATGAAGCACACAAGTTTGTTTGCTTTTCGTGC
ATGATATTAAATAGCTTGGCAGCAACAGGACTAGGATGAGTAGCAGCACGTTCCTTATATGTAGCTTTCG
ACATGATTTATCTTCGTTTCCTGCATGTTTTTGTTCTGTGCAGTTGGGTTAAGAATACTGGGCAATTTCA
TGTTTCTTCAACACTACATATGCGTATATATACCAATCTAAGTCTGTGCTCCTTCCTTCGTTCTTCCTTC
TGTTCGGAGATTACCGAATCAAAAAAATTTCAAGGAAACCGAAATCAAAAAAAAGAATAAAAAAAAAATG
ATGAATTGAAAAGCTGGCCTCGTGATACGCCTATTTTTATAGGTTAATGTCATGATAATAATGGTTTCTT
AGACGTCAGGTGGCACTTTTCGGGGAAATGTGCGCGGAACCCCTATTTGTTTATTTTTCTAAATACATTC
AAATATGTATCCGCTCATGAGACAATAACCCTGATAAATGCTTCAATAATATTGAAAAAGGAAGAGTATG
AGTATTCAACATTTCCGTGTCGCCCTTATTCCCTTTTTTGCGGCATTTTGCCTTCCTGTTTTTGCTCACC
CAGAAACGCTGGTGAAAGTAAAAGATGCTGAAGATCAGTTGGGTGCACGAGTGGGTTACATCGAACTGGA
TCTCAACAGCGGTAAGATCCTTGAGAGTTTTCGCCCCGAAGAACGTTTTCCAATGATGAGCACTTTTAAA
GTTCTGCTATGTGGCGCGGTATTATCCCGTATTGACGCCGGGCAAGAGCAACTCGGTCGCCGCATACACT
ATTCTCAGAATGACTTGGTTGAGTACTCACCAGTCACAGAAAAGCATCTTACGGATGGCATGACAGTAAG
AGAATTATGCAGTGCTGCCATAACCATGAGTGATAACACTGCGGCCAACTTACTTCTGACAACGATCGGA
GGACCGAAGGAGCTAACCGCTTTTTTGCACAACATGGGGGATCATGTAACTCGCCTTGATCGTTGGGAAC
CGGAGCTGAATGAAGCCATACCAAACGACGAGCGTGACACCACGATGCCTGTAGCAATGGCAACAACGTT
GCGCAAACTATTAACTGGCGAACTACTTACTCTAGCTTCCCGGCAACAATTAATAGACTGGATGGAGGCG
GATAAAGTTGCAGGACCACTTCTGCGCTCGGCCCTTCCGGCTGGCTGGTTTATTGCTGATAAATCTGGAG
CCGGTGAGCGTGGGTCTCGCGGTATCATTGCAGCACTGGGGCCAGATGGTAAGCCCTCCCGTATCGTAGT
TATCTACACGACGGGGAGTCAGGCAACTATGGATGAACGAAATAGACAGATCGCTGAGATAGGTGCCTCA
CTGATTAAGCATTGGTAACTGTCAGACCAAGTTTACTCATATATACTTTAGATTGATTTAAAACTTCATT
TTTAATTTAAAAGGATCTAGGTGAAGATCCTTTTTGATAATCTCATGACCAAAATCCCTTAACGTGAGTT
TTCGTTCCACTGAGCGTCAGACCCCGTAGAAAAGATCAAAGGATCTTCTTGAGATCCTTTTTTTCTGCGC
GTAATCTGCTGCTTGCAAACAAAAAAACCACCGCTACCAGCGGTGGTTTGTTTGCCGGATCAAGAGCTAC
CAACTCTTTTTCCGAAGGTAACTGGCTTCAGCAGAGCGCAGATACCAAATACTGTTCTTCTAGTGTAGCC
GTAGTTAGGCCACCACTTCAAGAACTCTGTAGCACCGCCTACATACCTCGCTCTGCTAATCCTGTTACCA
GTGGCTGCTGCCAGTGGCGATAAGTCGTGTCTTACCGGGTTGGACTCAAGACGATAGTTACCGGATAAGG
CGCAGCGGTCGGGCTGAACGGGGGGTTCGTGCACACAGCCCAGCTTGGAGCGAACGACCTACACCGAACT
GAGATACCTACAGCGTGAGCTATGAGAAAGCGCCACGCTTCCCGAAGGGAGAAAGGCGGACAGGTATCCG
GTAAGCGGCAGGGTCGGAACAGGAGAGCGCACGAGGGAGCTTCCAGGGGGAAACGCCTGGTATCTTTATA
GTCCTGTCGGGTTTCGCCACCTCTGACTTGAGCGTCGATTTTTGTGATGCTCGTCAGGGGGGCGGAGCCT
ATGGAAAAACGCCAGCAACGCGGCCTTTTTACGGTTCCTGGCCTTTTGCTGGCCTTTTGCTCACATGTTC
TTTCCTGCGTTATCCCCTGATTCTGTGGATAACCGTATTACCGCCTTTGAGTGAGCTGATACCGCTCGCC
GCAGCCGAACGACCGAGCGCAGCGAGTCAGTGAGCGAGGAAGCGGAAGA
